Addgene plasmid #187003: pNL-CEF-CD79A-RFP
Purpose: Expression of human CD79A as RFP fusion protein
Depositing lab: Hermann Eibel. Depositing organization: Albert-Ludwigs-Universitaet Freiburg. Publication: BAFFR activates PI3K/AKT signaling in human naive but not in switched memory B cells through direct interactions with B cell antigen receptors. Sevdali E, Block V, Lataretu M, Li H, Smulski CR, Briem JS, Heitz Y, Fischer B, Ramirez NJ, Grimbacher B, Jack HM, Voll RE, Holzer M, Schneider P, Eibel H. Cell Rep. 2022 Jun 28;39(13):111019. doi: 10.1016/j.celrep.2022.111019. PubMed 35767961.
Backbone
  Vector backbone: pNL-CEF
  Backbone size w/o insert (bp): 9785
  Vector type: Lentiviral
Growth in bacteria
  Bacterial resistance: Ampicillin, 100 μg/mL
  Growth temperature: 37°C
  Growth strain: NEB Stable
  Copy number: High Copy
Gene/Insert
  Gene/Insert name: CD79A
  Species: H. sapiens (human)
  Insert size (bp): 1425
  Entrez Gene: CD79A (a.k.a. IGA, IGAlpha, MB-1, MB1)
  Tag / fusion protein: tagRFP (C terminal on insert)
  Cloning method: Gibson Cloning
Terms and licenses: Academic/Nonprofit Terms; Industry Terms: Not Available to Industry
How to cite: pNL-CEF-CD79A-RFP was a gift from Hermann Eibel (Addgene plasmid # 187003 ; http://n2t.net/addgene:187003 ; RRID:Addgene_187003)
