[The description below was written by a language model from this plasmid's Addgene catalogue record and pLannotate feature annotations shown in this document.]
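Description:
pNL-CEF-CD79A-RFP is an HIV-1-derived lentiviral transfer plasmid built on the pNL-CEF backbone for expressing human CD79A (Igα, MB-1) fused at its C terminus to the monomeric red fluorescent protein TagRFP. In bacteria it is maintained through a high-copy ColE1/pUC-type origin and selected with ampicillin via the β-lactamase gene and its native promoter. The sequenced record is about 11.3 kb, which fits the stated backbone plus the roughly 1.4 kb insert introduced by Gibson assembly.

The viral portion carries the elements needed for packaging and transduction: an annotated truncated 5' LTR, the Ψ packaging signal running into a gag fragment, the cPPT/CTS, which aids nuclear import of the reverse-transcribed genome, and the Rev response element for Rev-dependent export of the unspliced vector RNA. A second LTR segment downstream of the cassette closes the vector genome. Fragments of rev and nef, a short SV40 origin and a small SV40 large T fragment are also annotated, most likely remnants of the parental proviral clone and cloning history, as are the short human gene matches and lacI, lacZα, rop and bom fragments in the plasmid backbone.

Expression is driven by a hybrid of the CMV immediate-early enhancer and the EF-1α promoter, giving strong constitutive transcription in mammalian cells. The CD79A reading frame is followed after a short gap by TagRFP, in line with the catalogued fusion. No mammalian selection marker is annotated, so transduced cells would be identified by red fluorescence. CD79A pairs with CD79B to form the signalling unit of the B cell antigen receptor, and the associated study examined interactions between BAFFR and B cell antigen receptors, so the labelled protein plausibly served for localisation or interaction assays, although the record does not specify the assay.
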