Features (pLannotate 1.2.2; 24 found; start..end, strand, type, name):
    377..634     +  LTR            5' LTR (truncated): truncated 5' long terminal repeat (LTR) from HIV-1
    682..806     +  misc_feature   HIV-1 Ψ: packaging signal of human immunodeficiency virus type 1
    790..1248    +  CDS            HIV-1 gag (fragment): gag protein from human immunodeficiency virus 1; gag
   1261..1396    +  rep_origin     SV40 ori: SV40 origin of replication
   1415..1529    +  misc_feature   cPPT/CTS: central polypurine tract and central termination sequence of HIV-1
   1674..1907    +  misc_feature   RRE: The Rev response element (RRE) of HIV-1 allows for Rev-dependent mRNA export from the nucleus to the cytoplasm.
   2284..2384    +  CDS            Rev (fragment): human immunodeficiency virus 1 (HIV-1) Rev protein; rev; enhances nuclear export of unspliced and incompletely spliced viral mRNAs
   2406..2706    +  enhancer       CMV enhancer: human cytomegalovirus immediate early enhancer
   2720..3901    +  promoter       EF-1α promoter: strong constitutive promoter for human elongation factor EF-1α
   3918..4595    +  CDS            CD79A: CD79A_HUMAN - Also known as IGA, MB1. Experimental evidence at protein level: Swiss-Prot protein existence level 1. Required in cooperation with CD79B for initiation of the signal transduction cascade activated by binding of antigen to the B- cell antigen receptor complex (BCR) which leads to internalization of the complex, trafficking to late endosomes and antigen presentation. Also required for BCR surface expression and for efficient differentiation of pro- and pre-B-cells. Stimulates SYK autophosphorylation and activation. Binds to BLNK, bringing BLNK into proximity with SYK and allowing S
   4629..5342    +  CDS            TagRFP: monomeric derivative of red fluorescent protein from Entacmaea quadricolor (Merzlyak et al., 2007) mammalian codon-optimized
   5358..5441    +  CDS            large T antigen (fragment): large T antigen from SV40 (simian virus 40)
   5462..5860    +  CDS            nef (fragment): NEF_HV1BR - Experimental evidence at protein level: Swiss-Prot protein existence level 1. Extracellular Nef protein targets CD4(+) T-lymphocytes for apoptosis by interacting with CXCR4 surface receptors (PubMed:14990729). From Human immunodeficiency virus type 1 group M subtype B (isolate BRU/LAI) (HIV-1).
   5985..6165    +  LTR            5' LTR (truncated): truncated 5' long terminal repeat (LTR) from HIV-1
   6339..6419    +  CDS            C8orf44 (fragment): CH044_HUMAN - Experimental evidence at transcript level: Swiss-Prot protein existence level 2. From Homo sapiens (Human).
   7212..7400    +  CDS            EEF1AKMT2 (fragment): EFMT2_HUMAN - Also known as C10orf138, METTL10 From Homo sapiens (Human).
   7739..7793    -  CDS            lacI (fragment): lac repressor; lacI; The lac repressor binds to the lac operator to inhibit transcription in E. coli. This inhibition can be relieved by adding lactose or isopropyl-β-D-thiogalactopyranoside (IPTG).
   7976..8564    -  rep_origin     ori: high-copy-number ColE1/pMB1/pBR322/pUC origin of replication
   8735..9595    -  CDS            AmpR: β-lactamase; bla; confers resistance to ampicillin, carbenicillin, and related antibiotics
   9596..9700    -  promoter       AmpR promoter: bla
   9795..9830    +  CDS            rop (fragment): Rop protein, which maintains plasmids at low copy number; rop
   9932..10031   +  misc_feature   bom (fragment): basis of mobility region from pBR322
  10037..10103   -  CDS            lacZα (fragment): LacZα fragment of β-galactosidase; lacZ fragment
  11281..329     +  CDS            nef (fragment) (across the origin): NEF_HV1A2 - Experimental evidence at protein level: Swiss-Prot protein existence level 1. Extracellular Nef protein targets CD4(+) T-lymphocytes for apoptosis by interacting with CXCR4 surface receptors. From Human immunodeficiency virus type 1 group M subtype B (isolate ARV2/SF2) (HIV-1).
>Addgene plasmid #187003 | pNL-CEF-CD79A-RFP | addgene full sequence | sequence record 367734 | Addgene NGS Result
TGGAAGGGCTAATTTGGTCCCAAAAAAGACAAGAGATCCTTGATCTGTGGATCTACCACACACAAGGCTA
CTTCCCTGATTGGCAGAACTACACACCAGGGCCAGGGATCAGATATCCACTGACCTTTGGATGGTGCTTC
AAGTTAGTACCAGTTGAACCAGAGCAAGTAGAAGAGGCCAATGAAGGAGAGAACAACAGCTTGTTACACC
CTATGAGCCAGCATGGGATGGAGGACCCGGAGGGAGAAGTATTAGTGTGGAAGTTTGACAGCCTCCTAGC
ATTTCGTCACATGGCCCGAGAGCTGCATCCGGAGTACTACAAAGACTGCTGACATCGAGCTTTCTACAAG
GGACTTTCCGCTGGGGACTTTCCAGGGAGGTGTGGCCTGGGCGGGACTGGGGAGTGGCGAGCCCTCAGAT
GCTACATATAAGCAGCTGCTTTTTGCCTGTACTGGGTCTCTCTGGTTAGACCAGATCTGAGCCTGGGAGC
TCTCTGGCTAACTAGGGAACCCACTGCTTAAGCCTCAATAAAGCTTGCCTTGAGTGCTCAAAGTAGTGTG
TGCCCGTCTGTTGTGTGACTCTGGTAACTAGAGATCCCTCAGACCCTTTTAGTCAGTGTGGAAAATCTCT
AGCAGTGGCGCCCGAACAGGGACTTGAAAGCGAAAGTAAAGCCAGAGGAGATCTCTCGACGCAGGACTCG
GCTTGCTGAAGCGCGCACGGCAAGAGGCGAGGGGCGGCGACTGGTGAGTACGCCAAAAATTTTGACTAGC
GGAGGCTAGAAGGAGAGAGATGGGTGCGAGAGCGTCGGTATTAAGCGGGGGAGAATTAGATAAATGGGAA
AAAATTCGGTTAAGGCCAGGGGGAAAGAAACAATATAAACTAAAACATATAGTATGGGCAAGCAGGGAGC
TAGAACGATTCGCAGTTAATCCTGGCCTTTTAGAGACATCAGAAGGCTGTAGACAAATACTGGGACAGCT
ACAACCATCCCTTCAGACAGGATCAGAAGAACTTAGATCATTATATAATACAATAGCAGTCCTCTATTGT
GTGCATCAAAGGATAGATGTAAAAGACACCAAGGAAGCCTTAGATAAGATAGAGGAAGAGCAAAACAAAA
GTAAGAAAAAGGCACAGCAAGCAGCAGCTGACACAGGAAACAACAGCCAGGTCAGCCAAAATTACCCTAT
AGTGCAGAACCTCCAGGGGCAAATGGTACATCAGGCCATATCACCTAGAACTTTAAATATGACTCCGCCC
ATCCCGCCCCTAACTCCGCCCAGTTCCGCCCATTCTCCGCCCCATGGCTGACTAATTTTTTTTATTTATG
CAGAGGCCGAGGCCGCCTCGGCCTCTGAGCTATTCCAGAAGTAGTGAGGAGGCTTTTTTGGAGGCCTAGG
CTTTTGCAAATGCATAAAAGAAAAGGGGGGATTGGGGGGTACAGTGCAGGGGAAAGAATAGTAGACATAA
TAGCAACAGACATACAAACTAAAGAATTACAAAAACAAATTACAAAAATTCAAAATTTTCGGGTTTATTA
CAGGGACAGCAGAGATCCACAATTGGAGAAGTGAATTATATAAATATAAAGTAGTAAAAATTGAACCATT
AGGAGTAGCACCCACCAAGGCAAAGAGAAGAGTGGTGCAGAGAGAAAAAAGAGCAGTGGGAATAGGAGCT
TTGTTCCTTGGGTTCTTGGGAGCAGCAGGAAGCACTATGGGCGCAGCGTCAATGACGCTGACGGTACAGG
CCAGACAATTATTGTCTGGTATAGTGCAGCAGCAGAACAATTTGCTGAGGGCTATTGAGGCGCAACAGCA
TCTGTTGCAACTCACAGTCTGGGGCATCAAGCAGCTCCAGGCAAGAATCCTGGCTGTGGAAAGATACCTA
AAGGATCAACAGCTCCTGGGGATTTGGGGTTGCTCTGGAAAACTCATTTGCACCACTGCTGTGCCTTGGA
ATGCTAGTTGGAGTAATAAATCTCTGGAACAGATTTGGAATAACATGACCTGGATGGAGTGGGACAGAGA
AATTAACAATTACACAAGCTTAATACACTCCTTAATTGAAGAATCGCAAAACCAGCAAGAAAAGAATGAA
CAAGAATTATTGGAATTAGATAAATGGGCAAGTTTGTGGAATTGGTTTAACATAACAAATTGGCTGTGGT
ATATAAAATTATTCATAATGATAGTAGGAGGCTTGGTAGGTTTAAGAATAGTTTTTGCTGTACTTTCTGT
AGTGAATAGAGTTAGGCAGGGATATTCACCATTATCGTTTCAGACCCACCTCCCAATCCCGAGGGGACCC
GACAGGCCCGAAGGAATAGAAGAAGAAGGTGGAGAGAGAGACAGAGACAGATCCATTCGATTAGTGAACG
GATCTAGTTAACTAGATCTAGAGTCCGTTACATAACTTACGGTAAATGGCCCGCCTGGCTGACCGCCCAA
CGACCCCCGCCCATTGACGTCAATAATGACGTATGTTCCCATAGTAACGCCAATAGGGACTTTCCATTGA
CGTCAATGGGTGGAGTATTTACGGTAAACTGCCCACTTGGCAGTACATCAAGTGTATCATATGCCAAGTA
CGCCCCCTATTGACGTCAATGACGGTAAATGGCCCGCCTGGCATTATGCCCAGTACATGACCTTATGGGA
CTTTCCTACTTGGCAGTACATCTACGTATTAGTCATCGCTATTACCCGGCATGCGTGAGGCTCCGGTGCC
CGTCAGTGGGCAGAGCGCACATCGCCCACAGTCCCCGAGAAGTTGGGGGGAGGGGTCGGCAATTGAACCG
GTGCCTAGAGAAGGTGGCGCGGGGTAAACTGGGAAAGTGATGTCGTGTACTGGCTCCGCCTTTTTCCCGA
GGGTGGGGGAGAACCGTATATAAGTGCAGTAGTCGCCGTGAACGTTCTTTTTCGCAACGGGTTTGCCGCC
AGAACACAGGTAAGTGCCGTGTGTGGTTCCCGCGGGCCTGGCCTCTTTACGGGTTATGGCCCTTGCGTGC
CTTGAATTACTTCCACGCCCCTGGCTGCAGTACGTGATTCTTGATCCCGAGCTTCGGGTTGGAAGTGGGT
GGGAGAGTTCGAGGCCTTGCGCTTAAGGAGCCCCTTCGCCTCGTGCTTGAGTTGAGGCCTGGCCTGGGCG
CTGGGGCCGCCGCGTGCGAATCTGGTGGCACCTTCGCGCCTGTCTCGCTGCTTTCGATAAGTCTCTAGCC
ATTTAAAATTTTTGATGACCTGCTGCGACGCTTTTTTTCTGGCAAGATAGTCTTGTAAATGCGGGCCAAG
ATCTGCACACTGGTATTTCGGTTTTTGGGGCCGCGGGCGGCGACGGGGCCCGTGCGTCCCAGCGCACATG
TTCGGCGAGGCGGGGCCTGCGAGCGCGGCCACCGAGAATCGGACGGGGGTAGTCTCAAGCTGGCCGGCCT
GCTCTGGTGCCTGGCCTCGCGCCGCCGTGTATCGCCCCGCCCTGGGCGGCAAGGCTGGCCCGGTCGGCAC
CAGTTGCGTGAGCGGAAAGATGGCCGCTTCCCGGCCCTGCTGCAGGGAGCTCAAAATGGAGGACGCGGCG
CTCGGGAGAGCGGGCGGGTGAGTCACCCACACAAAGGAAAAGGGCCTTTCCGTCCTCAGCCGTCGCTTCA
TGTGACTCCACGGAGTACCGGGCGCCGTCCAGGCACCTCGATTAGTTCTCGAGCTTTTGGAGTACGTCGT
CTTTAGGTTGGGGGGAGGGGTTTTATGCGATGGAGTTTCCCCACACTGAGTGGGTGGAGACTGAAGTTAG
GCCAGCTTGGCACTTGATGTAATTCTCCTTGGAATTTGCCCTTTTTGAGTTTGGATCTTGGTTCATTCTC
AAGCCTCAGACAGTGGTTCAAAGTTTTTTTCTTCCATTTCAGGTGTCGTGAGGAATTGTTAATCACCATG
CCTGGGGGTCCAGGAGTCCTCCAAGCTCTGCCTGCCACCATCTTCCTCCTCTTCCTGCTGTCTGCTGTCT
ACCTGGGCCCTGGGTGCCAGGCCCTGTGGATGCACAAGGTCCCAGCATCATTGATGGTGAGCCTGGGGGA
AGACGCCCACTTCCAATGCCCGCACAATAGCAGCAACAACGCCAACGTCACCTGGTGGCGCGTCCTCCAT
GGCAACTACACGTGGCCCCCTGAGTTCTTGGGCCCGGGCGAGGACCCCAATGGTACGCTGATCATCCAGA
ATGTGAACAAGAGCCATGGGGGCATATACGTGTGCCGGGTCCAGGAGGGCAACGAGTCATACCAGCAGTC
CTGCGGCACCTACCTCCGCGTGCGCCAGCCGCCCCCCAGGCCCTTCCTGGACATGGGGGAGGGCACCAAG
AACCGAATCATCACAGCCGAGGGGATCATCCTCCTGTTCTGCGCGGTGGTGCCTGGGACGCTGCTGCTGT
TCAGGAAACGATGGCAGAACGAGAAGCTCGGGTTGGATGCCGGGGATGAATATGAAGATGAAAACCTTTA
TGAAGGCCTGAACCTGGACGACTGCTCCATGTATGAGGACATCTCCCGGGGCCTCCAGGGCACCTACCAG
GATGTGGGCAGCCTCAACATAGGAGATGTCCAGCTGGAGAAGCCGGACGGGAGTGGGAGCGATCCACCGG
TCGCCACCATGGTGTCTAAGGGCGAAGAGCTGATTAAGGAGAACATGCACATGAAGCTGTACATGGAGGG
CACCGTGAACAACCACCACTTCAAGTGCACATCCGAGGGCGAAGGCAAGCCCTACGAGGGCACCCAGACC
ATGAGAATCAAGGTGGTCGAGGGCGGCCCTCTCCCCTTCGCCTTCGACATCCTGGCTACCAGCTTCATGT
ACGGCAGCAGAACCTTCATCAACCACACCCAGGGCATCCCCGACTTCTTTAAGCAGTCCTTCCCTGAGGG
CTTCACATGGGAGAGAGTCACCACATACGAAGACGGGGGCGTGCTGACCGCTACCCAGGACACCAGCCTC
CAGGACGGCTGCCTCATCTACAACGTCAAGATCAGAGGGGTGAACTTCCCATCCAACGGCCCTGTGATGC
AGAAGAAAACACTCGGCTGGGAGGCCAACACCGAGATGCTGTACCCCGCTGACGGCGGCCTGGAAGGCAG
AAGCGACATGGCCCTGAAGCTCGTGGGCGGGGGCCACCTGATCTGCAACTTCAAGACCACATACAGATCC
AAGAAACCCGCTAAGAACCTCAAGATGCCCGGCGTCTACTATGTGGACCACAGACTGGAAAGAATCAAGG
AGGCCGACAAAGAGACCTACGTCGAGCAGCACGAGGTGGCTGTGGCCAGATACTGCGACCTCCCTAGCAA
ACTGGGGCACAAACTTAATTGAGCGGCCGCGACTCTAGATCATAATCAGCCATACCACATTTGTAGAGGT
TTTACTTGCTTTAAAAAACCTCCCACACCTCCCCCTGAACCTGAAACATAAAATGAATGCAATTGTTGTT
GGTACCTTTAAGACCAATGACTTACAAGGCAGCTGTAGATCTTAGCCACTTTTTAAAAGAAAAGGGGGGA
CTGGAAGGGCTAATTCACTCCCAAAGAAGACAAGATATCCTTGATCTGTGGATCTACCACACACAAGGCT
ACTTCCCTGATTGGCAGAACTACACACCAGGGCCAGGGGTCAGATATCCACTGACCTTTGGATGGTGCTA
CAAGCTAGTACCAGTTGAGCCAGATAAGGTAGAAGAGGCCAATAAAGGAGAGAACACCAGCTTGTTACAC
CCTGTGAGCCTGCATGGAATGGATGACCCTGAGAGAGAAGTGTTAGAGTGGAGGTTTGACAGCCGCCTAG
CATTTCATCACGTGGCCCGAGAGCTGCATCCGGAGTACTTCAAGAACTGCTGACATCGAGCTTGCTACAA
GGGACTTTCCGCTGGGGACTTTCCAGGGAGGCGTGGCCTGGGCGGGACTGGGGAGTGGCGAGCCCTCAGA
TGCTGCATATAAGCAGCTGCTTTTTGCCTGTACTGGGTCTCTCTGGTTAGACCAGATCTGAGCCTGGGAG
CTCTCTGGCTAACTAGGGAACCCACTGCTTAAGCCTCAATAAAGCTTGCCTTGAGTGCTTCAAGTAGTGT
GTGCCCGTCTGTTGTGTGACTCTGGTAACTAGAGATCCCTCAGACCCTTTTAGTCAGTGTGGAAAATCTC
TAGCACCCAGGAGGTAGAGGTTGCAGTGAGCCAAGATCGCGCCACTGCATTCCAGCCTGGGCAAGAAAAC
AAGACTGTCTAAAATAATAATAATAAGTTAAGGGTATTAAATATATTTATACATGGAGGTCATAAAAATA
TATATATTTGGGCTGGGCGCAGTGGCTCACACCTGCGCCCGGCCCTTTGGGAGGCCGAGGCAGGTGGATC
ACCTGAGTTTGGGAGTTCCAGACCAGCCTGACCAACATGGAGAAACCCCTTCTCTGTGTATTTTTAGTAG
ATTTTATTTTATGTGTATTTTATTCACAGGTATTTCTGGAAAACTGAAACTGTTTTTCCTCTACTCTGAT
ACCACAAGAATCATCAGCACAGAGGAAGACTTCTGTGATCAAATGTGGTGGGAGAGGGAGGTTTTCACCA
GCACATGAGCAGTCAGTTCTGCCGCAGACTCGGCGGGTGTCCTTCGGTTCAGTTCCAACACCGCCTGCCT
GGAGAGAGGTCAGACCACAGGGTGAGGGCTCAGTCCCCAAGACATAAACACCCAAGACATAAACACCCAA
CAGGTCCACCCCGCCTGCTGCCCAGGCAGAGCCGATTCACCAAGACGGGAATTAGGATAGAGAAAGAGTA
AGTCACACAGAGCCGGCTGTGCGGGAGAACGGAGTTCTATTATGACTCAAATCAGTCTCCCCAAGCATTC
GGGGATCAGAGTTTTTAAGGATAACTTAGTGTGTAGGGGGCCAGTGAGTTGGAGATGAAAGCGTAGGGAG
TCGAAGGTGTCCTTTTGCGCCGAGTCAGTTCCTGGGTGGGGGCCACAAGATCGGATGAGCCAGTTTATCA
ATCCGGGGGTGCCAGCTGATCCATGGAGTGCAGGGTCTGCAAAATATCTCAAGCACTGATTGATCTTAGG
TTTTACAATAGTGATGTTACCCCAGGAACAATTTGGGGAAGGTCAGAATCTTGTAGCCTGTAGCTGCATG
ACTCCTAAACCATAATTTCTTTTTTGTTTTTTTTTTTTTATTTTTGAGACAGGGTCTCACTCTGTCACCT
AGGCTGGAGTGCAGTGGTGCAATCACAGCTCACTGCAGCCTCAACGTCGTAAGCTCAAGCGATCCTCCCA
CCTCAGCCTGCCTGGTAGCTGAGACTACAAGCGACGCCCCAGTTAATTTTTGTATTTTTGGTAGAGGCAG
CGTTTTGCCGTGTGGCCCTGGCTGGTCTCGAACTCCTGGGCTCAAGTGATCCAGCCTCAGCCTCCCAAAG
TGCTGGGACAACCGGGGCCAGTCACTGCACCTGGCCCTAAACCATAATTTCTAATCTTTTGGCTAATTTG
TTAGTCCTACAAAGGCAGTCTAGTCCCCAGGCAAAAAGGGGGTTTGTTTCGGGAAAGGGCTGTTACTGTC
TTTGTTTCAAACTATAAACTAAGTTCCTCCTAAACTTAGTTCGGCCTACACCCAGGAATGAACAAGGAGA
GCTTGGAGGTTAGAAGCACGATGGAATTGGTTAGGTCAGATCTCTTTCACTGTCTGAGTTATAATTTTGC
AATGGTGGTTCAAAGACTGCCCGCTTCTGACACCAGTCGCTGCATTAATGAATCGGCCAACGCGCGGGGA
GAGGCGGTTTGCGTATTGGGCGCTCTTCCGCTTCCTCGCTCACTGACTCGCTGCGCTCGGTCGTTCGGCT
GCGGCGAGCGGTATCAGCTCACTCAAAGGCGGTAATACGGTTATCCACAGAATCAGGGGATAACGCAGGA
AAGAACATGTGAGCAAAAGGCCAGCAAAAGGCCAGGAACCGTAAAAAGGCCGCGTTGCTGGCGTTTTTCC
ATAGGCTCCGCCCCCCTGACGAGCATCACAAAAATCGACGCTCAAGTCAGAGGTGGCGAAACCCGACAGG
ACTATAAAGATACCAGGCGTTTCCCCCTGGAAGCTCCCTCGTGCGCTCTCCTGTTCCGACCCTGCCGCTT
ACCGGATACCTGTCCGCCTTTCTCCCTTCGGGAAGCGTGGCGCTTTCTCATAGCTCACGCTGTAGGTATC
TCAGTTCGGTGTAGGTCGTTCGCTCCAAGCTGGGCTGTGTGCACGAACCCCCCGTTCAGCCCGACCGCTG
CGCCTTATCCGGTAACTATCGTCTTGAGTCCAACCCGGTAAGACACGACTTATCGCCACTGGCAGCAGCC
ACTGGTAACAGGATTAGCAGAGCGAGGTATGTAGGCGGTGCTACAGAGTTCTTGAAGTGGTGGCCTAACT
ACGGCTACACTAGAAGAACAGTATTTGGTATCTGCGCTCTGCTGAAGCCAGTTACCTTCGGAAAAAGAGT
TGGTAGCTCTTGATCCGGCAAACAAACCACCGCTGGTAGCGGTGGTTTTTTTGTTTGCAAGCAGCAGATT
ACGCGCAGAAAAAAAGGATCTCAAGAAGATCCTTTGATCTTTTCTACGGGGTCTGACGCTCAGTGGAACG
AAAACTCACGTTAAGGGATTTTGGTCATGAGATTATCAAAAAGGATCTTCACCTAGATCCTTTTAAATTA
AAAATGAAGTTTTAAATCAATCTAAAGTATATATGAGTAAACTTGGTCTGACAGTTACCAATGCTTAATC
AGTGAGGCACCTATCTCAGCGATCTGTCTATTTCGTTCATCCATAGTTGCCTGACTCCCCGTCGTGTAGA
TAACTACGATACGGGAGGGCTTACCATCTGGCCCCAGTGCTGCAATGATACCGCGAGACCCACGCTCACC
GGCTCCAGATTTATCAGCAATAAACCAGCCAGCCGGAAGGGCCGAGCGCAGAAGTGGTCCTGCAACTTTA
TCCGCCTCCATCCAGTCTATTAATTGTTGCCGGGAAGCTAGAGTAAGTAGTTCGCCAGTTAATAGTTTGC
GCAACGTTGTTGCCATTGCTACAGGCATCGTGGTGTCACGCTCGTCGTTTGGTATGGCTTCATTCAGCTC
CGGTTCCCAACGATCAAGGCGAGTTACATGATCCCCCATGTTGTGCAAAAAAGCGGTTAGCTCCTTCGGT
CCTCCGATCGTTGTCAGAAGTAAGTTGGCCGCAGTGTTATCACTCATGGTTATGGCAGCACTGCATAATT
CTCTTACTGTCATGCCATCCGTAAGATGCTTTTCTGTGACTGGTGAGTACTCAACCAAGTCATTCTGAGA
ATAGTGTATGCGGCGACCGAGTTGCTCTTGCCCGGCGTCAATACGGGATAATACCGCGCCACATAGCAGA
ACTTTAAAAGTGCTCATCATTGGAAAACGTTCTTCGGGGCGAAAACTCTCAAGGATCTTACCGCTGTTGA
GATCCAGTTCGATGTAACCCACTCGTGCACCCAACTGATCTTCAGCATCTTTTACTTTCACCAGCGTTTC
TGGGTGAGCAAAAACAGGAAGGCAAAATGCCGCAAAAAAGGGAATAAGGGCGACACGGAAATGTTGAATA
CTCATACTCTTCCTTTTTCAATATTATTGAAGCATTTATCAGGGTTATTGTCTCATGAGCGGATACATAT
TTGAATGTATTTAGAAAAATAAACAAATAGGGGTTCCGCGCACATTTCCCCGAAAAGTGCCACCTGACGT
CTAAGAAACCATTATTATCATGACATTAACCTATAAAAATAGGCGTATCACGAGGCCCTTTCGTCTCGCG
CGTTTCGGTGATGACGGTGAAAACCTCTGACACATGCAGCTCCCGGAGACGGTCACAGCTTGTCTGTAAG
CGGATGCCGGGAGCAGACAAGCCCGTCAGGGCGCGTCAGCGGGTGTTGGCGGGTGTCGGGGCTGGCTTAA
CTATGCGGCATCAGAGCAGATTGTACTGAGAGTGCACCATATGCGGTGTGAAATACCGCACAGATGCGTA
AGGAGAAAATACCGCATCAGGCGCCATTCGCCATTCAGGCTGCGCAACTGTTGGGAAGGGCGATCGGTGC
GGGCCTCTTCGCTATTACGCCAGGGGAGGCAGAGATTGCAGTAAGCTGAGATCGCAGCACTGCACTCCAG
CCTGGGCGACAGAGTAAGACTCTGTCTCAAAAATAAAATAAATAAATCAATCAGATATTCCAATCTTTTC
CTTTATTTATTTATTTATTTTCTATTTTGGAAACACAGTCCTTCCTTATTCCAGAATTACACATATATTC
TATTTTTCTTTATATGCTCCAGTTTTTTTTAGACCTTCACCTGAAATGTGTGTATACAAAATCTAGGCCA
GTCCAGCAGAGCCTAAAGGTAAAAAATAAAATAATAAAAAATAAATAAAATCTAGCTCACTCCTTCACAT
CAAAATGGAGATACAGCTGTTAGCATTAAATACCAAATAACCCATCTTGTCCTCAATAATTTTAAGCGCC
TCTCTCCACCACATCTAACTCCTGTCAAAGGCATGTGCCCCTTCCGGGCGCTCTGCTGTGCTGCCAACCA
ACTGGCATGTGGACTCTGCAGGGTCCCTAACTGCCAAGCCCCACAGTGTGCCCTGAGGCTGCCCCTTCCT
TCTAGCGGCTGCCCCCACTCGGCTTTGCTTTCCCTAGTTTCAGTTACTTGCGTTCAGCCAAGGTCTGAAA
CTAGGTGCGCACAGAGCGGTAAGACTGCGAGAGAAAGAGACCAGCTTTACAGGGGGTTTATCACAGTGCA
CCCTGACAGTCGTCAGCCTCACAGGGGGTTTATCACATTGCACCCTGACAGTCGTCAGCCTCACAGGGGG
TTTATCACAGTGCACCCTTACAATCATTCCATTTGATTCACAATTTTTTTAGTCTCTACTGTGCCTAACT
TGTAAGTTAAATTTGATCAGAGGTGTGTTCCCAGAGGGGAAAACAGTATATACAGGGTTCAGTACTATCG
CATTTCAGGCCTCCACCTGGGTCTTGGAATGTGTCCCCCGAGGGGTGATGACTACCTCAGTTGGATCTCC
ACAGGTCACAGTGACACAAGATAACCAAGACACCTCCCAAGGCTACCACAATGGGCCGCCCTCCACGTGC
ACATGGCCGGAGGAACTGCCATGTCGGAGGTGCAAGCACACCTGCGCATCAGAGTCCTTGGTGTGGAGGG
AGGGACCAGCGCAGCTTCCAGCCATCCACCTGATGAACAGAACCTAGGGAAAGCCCCAGTTCTACTTACA
CCAGGAAAGGC
